>Addgene plasmid #201873 | pET3-ARL9(CO) | addgene full sequence | sequence record 403806 | Addgene NGS Result
TTCTCATGTTTGACAGCTTATCATCGATAAGCTTTAATGCGGTAGTTTATCACAGTTAAATTGCTAACGC
AGTCAGGCACCGTGTATGAAATCTAACAATGCGCTCATCGTCATCCTCGGCACCGTCACCCTGGATGCTG
TAGGCATAGGCTTGGTTATGCCGGTACTGCCGGGCCTCTTGCGGGATATCGTCCATTCCGACAGCATCGC
CAGTCACTATGGCGTGCTGCTAGCGCTATATGCGTTGATGCAATTTCTATGCGCACCCGTTCTCGGAGCA
CTGTCCGACCGCTTTGGCCGCCGCCCAGTCCTGCTCGCTTCGCTACTTGGAGCCACTATCGACTACGCGA
TCATGGCGACCACACCCGTCCTGTGGATATCCGGATATAGTTCCTCCTTTCAGCAAAAAACCCCTCAAGA
CCCGTTTAGAGGCCCCAAGGGGTTATGCTAGTTATTGCTCAGCGGTGGCAGCAGCCAACTCAGCTTCCTT
TCGGGCTTTGTTAGCAGCCGGATCCTTATTGAACGTCCGCAGCCAGCTGCGCAATCAGGTCTTTCGCGTC
CTGCATGGTGCTCGGAATCTCGGAACCGTTCTTGGTCAAGTATGTACCAAACAGGAACATCTTTCTATCA
TTACCAACTTCGGAGAGAGCCAACGCTTCATGGATATCGGTAATATGGTACGCGGCTTCCAAGTCTTGTT
TGTTGGCGAACACCACCAGTGGCAGAACCGGGTTCGCGGCGATCAGCTGGTGCAGGTATTTTTTCGCTTC
CGGCAGACGGCTGTGGTCTGCACTATCCACAACAAAGATCAGCAGCAAGCCTTTGCTCAGATACATTTCC
CAATAGCTACGAAACGGTTTCGAACCGCCGATTTCCAAGAATTCCATCTGAGAATCTTCGGTGTTAATGC
ATACTGCGTGGAAACCCTGGGTCGGTGCGACGCTATGCTGAACACGATTGCTAGCCAGAGAGTGTAAGAC
GCTGGTCTTACCCGCACCATCCAGGCCGAGAACCAGAATTTGCTTGTTCTTCTCCAGCGGTTCCAACGGA
GTACGGGTCAGCGTGGAGTCCTTGTTCTCGCCCTTCTCCTCCTGGCCTTTAAACTGTTCTTTCTCTTTAT
TCGTCTCCTTACCTTGTTTCGTGCGCTTCTCCTCCTTCTCTTTGCCCTTACGGCGCTCTTGCTTTTCTTG
TTTTTGTTTGATTTTCTGTTCCACCTCTTTGCGTTTCACCTTCTCCTCACGGCCCTTTTCACCGATCTTC
TCCTCCTGGGTTTCCTTCTCTTTCTCTTTCTTTTTTACTTTTCCCCTTTCCATATGTATATCTCCTTCTT
AAAGTTAAACAAAATTATTTCTAGAGGGAAACCGTTGTGGTCTCCCTATAGTGAGTCGTATTAATTTCGC
GGGATCGAGATCTCGATCCTCTACGCCGGACGCATCGTGGCCGGCATCACCGGCGCCACAGGTGCGGTTG
CTGGCGCCTATATCGCCGACATCACCGATGGGGAAGATCGGGCTCGCCACTTCGGGCTCATGAGCGCTTG
TTTCGGCGTGGGTATGGTGGCAGGCCCCGTGGCCGGGGGACTGTTGGGCGCCATCTCCTTGCATGCACCA
TTCCTTGCGGCGGCGGTGCTCAACGGCCTCAACCTACTACTGGGCTGCTTCCTAATGCAGGAGTCGCATA
AGGGAGAGCGTCGACCGATGCCCTTGAGAGCCTTCAACCCAGTCAGCTCCTTCCGGTGGGCGCGGGGCAT
GACTATCGTCGCCGCACTTATGACTGTCTTCTTTATCATGCAACTCGTAGGACAGGTGCCGGCAGCGCTC
TGGGTCATTTTCGGCGAGGACCGCTTTCGCTGGAGCGCGACGATGATCGGCCTGTCGCTTGCGGTATTCG
GAATCTTGCACGCCCTCGCTCAAGCCTTCGTCACTGGTCCCGCCACCAAACGTTTCGGCGAGAAGCAGGC
CATTATCGCCGGCATGGCGGCCGACGCGCTGGGCTACGTCTTGCTGGCGTTCGCGACGCGAGGCTGGATG
GCCTTCCCCATTATGATTCTTCTCGCTTCCGGCGGCATCGGGATGCCCGCGTTGCAGGCCATGCTGTCCA
GGCAGGTAGATGACGACCATCAGGGACAGCTTCAAGGATCGCTCGCGGCTCTTACCAGCCTAACTTCGAT
CACTGGACCGCTGATCGTCACGGCGATTTATGCCGCCTCGGCGAGCACATGGAACGGGTTGGCATGGATT
GTAGGCGCCGCCCTATACCTTGTCTGCCTCCCCGCGTTGCGTCGCGGTGCATGGAGCCGGGCCACCTCGA
CCTGAATGGAAGCCGGCGGCACCTCGCTAACGGATTCACCACTCCAAGAATTGGAGCCAATCAATTCTTG
CGGAGAACTGTGAATGCGCAAACCAACCCTTGGCAGAACATATCCATCGCGTCCGCCATCTCCAGCAGCC
GCACGCGGCGCATCTCGGGCAGCGTTGGGTCCTGGCCACGGGTGCGCATGATCGTGCTCCTGTCGTTGAG
GACCCGGCTAGGCTGGCGGGGTTGCCTTACTGGTTAGCAGAATGAATCACCGATACGCGAGCGAACGTGA
AGCGACTGCTGCTGCAAAACGTCTGCGACCTGAGCAACAACATGAATGGTCTTCGGTTTCCGTGTTTCGT
AAAGTCTGGAAACGCGGAAGTCAGCGCCCTGCACCATTATGTTCCGGATCTGCATCGCAGGATGCTGCTG
GCTACCCTGTGGAACACCTACATCTGTATTAACGAAGCGCTGGCATTGACCCTGAGTGATTTTTCTCTGG
TCCCGCCGCATCCATACCGCCAGTTGTTTACCCTCACAACGTTCCAGTAACCGGGCATGTTCATCATCAG
TAACCCGTATCGTGAGCATCCTCTCTCGTTTCATCGGTATCATTACCCCCATGAACAGAAATCCCCCTTA
CACGGAGGCATCAGTGACCAAACAGGAAAAAACCGCCCTTAACATGGCCCGCTTTATCAGAAGCCAGACA
TTAACGCTTCTGGAGAAACTCAACGAGCTGGACGCGGATGAACAGGCAGACATCTGTGAATCGCTTCACG
ACCACGCTGATGAGCTTTACCGCAGCTGCCTCGCGCGTTTCGGTGATGACGGTGAAAACCTCTGACACAT
GCAGCTCCCGGAGACGGTCACAGCTTGTCTGTAAGCGGATGCCGGGAGCAGACAAGCCCGTCAGGGCGCG
TCAGCGGGTGTTGGCGGGTGTCGGGGCGCAGCCATGACCCAGTCACGTAGCGATAGCGGAGTGTATACTG
GCTTAACTATGCGGCATCAGAGCAGATTGTACTGAGAGTGCACCATATATGCGGTGTGAAATACCGCACA
GATGCGTAAGGAGAAAATACCGCATCAGGCGCTCTTCCGCTTCCTCGCTCACTGACTCGCTGCGCTCGGT
CGTTCGGCTGCGGCGAGCGGTATCAGCTCACTCAAAGGCGGTAATACGGTTATCCACAGAATCAGGGGAT
AACGCAGGAAAGAACATGTGAGCAAAAGGCCAGCAAAAGGCCAGGAACCGTAAAAAGGCCGCGTTGCTGG
CGTTTTTCCATAGGCTCCGCCCCCCTGACGAGCATCACAAAAATCGACGCTCAAGTCAGAGGTGGCGAAA
CCCGACAGGACTATAAAGATACCAGGCGTTTCCCCCTGGAAGCTCCCTCGTGCGCTCTCCTGTTCCGACC
CTGCCGCTTACCGGATACCTGTCCGCCTTTCTCCCTTCGGGAAGCGTGGCGCTTTCTCATAGCTCACGCT
GTAGGTATCTCAGTTCGGTGTAGGTCGTTCGCTCCAAGCTGGGCTGTGTGCACGAACCCCCCGTTCAGCC
CGACCGCTGCGCCTTATCCGGTAACTATCGTCTTGAGTCCAACCCGGTAAGACACGACTTATCGCCACTG
GCAGCAGCCACTGGTAACAGGATTAGCAGAGCGAGGTATGTAGGCGGTGCTACAGAGTTCTTGAAGTGGT
GGCCTAACTACGGCTACACTAGAAGGACAGTATTTGGTATCTGCGCTCTGCTGAAGCCAGTTACCTTCGG
AAAAAGAGTTGGTAGCTCTTGATCCGGCAAACAAACCACCGCTGGTAGCGGTGGTTTTTTTGTTTGCAAG
CAGCAGATTACGCGCAGAAAAAAAGGATCTCAAGAAGATCCTTTGATCTTTTCTACGGGGTCTGACGCTC
AGTGGAACGAAAACTCACGTTAAGGGATTTTGGTCATGAGATTATCAAAAAGGATCTTCACCTAGATCCT
TTTAAATTAAAAATGAAGTTTTAAATCAATCTAAAGTATATATGAGTAAACTTGGTCTGACAGTTACCAA
TGCTTAATCAGTGAGGCACCTATCTCAGCGATCTGTCTATTTCGTTCATCCATAGTTGCCTGACTCCCCG
TCGTGTAGATAACTACGATACGGGAGGGCTTACCATCTGGCCCCAGTGCTGCAATGATACCGCGAGACCC
ACGCTCACCGGCTCCAGATTTATCAGCAATAAACCAGCCAGCCGGAAGGGCCGAGCGCAGAAGTGGTCCT
GCAACTTTATCCGCCTCCATCCAGTCTATTAATTGTTGCCGGGAAGCTAGAGTAAGTAGTTCGCCAGTTA
ATAGTTTGCGCAACGTTGTTGCCATTGCTGCAGGCATCGTGGTGTCACGCTCGTCGTTTGGTATGGCTTC
ATTCAGCTCCGGTTCCCAACGATCAAGGCGAGTTACATGATCCCCCATGTTGTGCAAAAAAGCGGTTAGC
TCCTTCGGTCCTCCGATCGTTGTCAGAAGTAAGTTGGCCGCAGTGTTATCACTCATGGTTATGGCAGCAC
TGCATAATTCTCTTACTGTCATGCCATCCGTAAGATGCTTTTCTGTGACTGGTGAGTACTCAACCAAGTC
ATTCTGAGAATAGTGTATGCGGCGACCGAGTTGCTCTTGCCCGGCGTCAACACGGGATAATACCGCGCCA
CATAGCAGAACTTTAAAAGTGCTCATCATTGGAAAACGTTCTTCGGGGCGAAAACTCTCAAGGATCTTAC
CGCTGTTGAGATCCAGTTCGATGTAACCCACTCGTGCACCCAACTGATCTTCAGCATCTTTTACTTTCAC
CAGCGTTTCTGGGTGAGCAAAAACAGGAAGGCAAAATGCCGCAAAAAAGGGAATAAGGGCGACACGGAAA
TGTTGAATACTCATACTCTTCCTTTTTCAATATTATTGAAGCATTTATCAGGGTTATTGTCTCATGAGCG
GATACATATTTGAATGTATTTAGAAAAATAAACAAATAGGGGTTCCGCGCACATTTCCCCGAAAAGTGCC
ACCTGACGTCTAAGAAACCATTATTATCATGACATTAACCTATAAAAATAGGCGTATCACGAGGCCCTTT
CGTCTTCAAGAA
Features (pLannotate 1.2.2; 14 found; start..end, strand, type, name):
     10..38      +  promoter       tet promoter: E. coli promoter for tetracycline efflux protein gene
     86..378     +  CDS            TcR (fragment): tetracycline efflux protein; tet; confers resistance to tetracycline
    404..451     -  terminator     T7 terminator: transcription terminator for bacteriophage T7 RNA polymerase
    459..508     -  CDS            SET1 (fragment): solubility-enhancement tag derived from T7 phage gene 10B
    519..1049    -  CDS            ARL9 (fragment): ARL9_HUMAN - Experimental evidence at transcript level: Swiss-Prot protein existence level 2. From Homo sapiens (Human).
   1321..1343    -  RBS            RBS: efficient ribosome binding site from bacteriophage T7 gene 10 (Olins and Rangwala, 1989)
   1375..1393    -  promoter       T7 promoter: promoter for bacteriophage T7 RNA polymerase
   1415..2315    +  CDS            TcR (fragment): tetracycline efflux protein; tet; confers resistance to tetracycline
   2557..2937    -  CDS            YPB1_ECOLX: Protein predicted: Swiss-Prot protein existence level 4. From Escherichia coli.
   2954..3145    +  CDS            rop: Rop protein, which maintains plasmids at low copy number; rop
   3247..3389    +  misc_feature   bom: basis of mobility region from pBR322
   3575..4163    -  rep_origin     ori: high-copy-number ColE1/pMB1/pBR322/pUC origin of replication
   4334..5194    -  CDS            AmpR: β-lactamase; bla; confers resistance to ampicillin, carbenicillin, and related antibiotics
   5195..5299    -  promoter       AmpR promoter: bla
