[The description below was written by a language model from this plasmid's Addgene catalogue record and pLannotate feature annotations shown in this document.]
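Description:
pET3-ARL9(CO) is a bacterial expression plasmid built on the pET3C backbone for producing the human small GTPase-family protein ARL9 in E. coli. The sequenced record is about 5.4 kb. The backbone is pBR322-derived: it carries a ColE1/pMB1-type origin of replication together with the rop gene and the bom mobility region, and selection is by ampicillin through a β-lactamase (AmpR) gene driven by its own bla promoter. The catalogue lists the plasmid as high copy, although rop normally acts to hold copy number down. The tetracycline resistance gene of pBR322 appears only as two separated fragments flanking the expression cassette, along with the tet promoter. This is consistent with the T7 cassette having been inserted into that gene, so tetracycline resistance should not be expected to be functional.

The payload is a human ARL9 open reading frame that has been codon optimized for bacterial expression and cloned between NdeI and BamHI sites. It sits in a standard T7 cassette, oriented opposite to the tet promoter: a T7 promoter, the efficient ribosome binding site from phage T7 gene 10, the ARL9 coding sequence, and a T7 terminator. No lac operator is annotated. Transcription therefore depends on T7 RNA polymerase supplied by the expression host. The annotation matches only part of the insert to ARL9, leaving a gap between the RBS and the matched region that the record does not explain. A short gene 10-derived fragment labelled SET1 lies downstream of the insert, and it is probably residual vector sequence rather than a fused tag. No affinity tag is annotated or listed. The plasmid is intended for recombinant production of ARL9 protein in bacteria.
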