Addgene plasmid #201873: pET3-ARL9(CO)
Purpose: Used for bacterial expression of human protein ARL9
Depositing lab: Richard Kahn. Depositing organization: Emory University.
Backbone
  Vector backbone: pET3C
  Backbone size w/o insert (bp): 4600
  Vector type: Bacterial Expression
Growth in bacteria
  Bacterial resistance: Ampicillin, 100 μg/mL
  Growth temperature: 37°C
  Growth strain: DH5alpha
  Copy number: High Copy
Gene/Insert
  Gene/Insert name: ARL9
  Species: H. sapiens (human)
  Mutation: Codon optimized for bacterial expression
  Entrez Gene: ARL9
  Cloning method: Restriction Enzyme; 5′ cloning site NdeI (unknown if destroyed); 3′ cloning site BamHI (unknown if destroyed)
Terms and licenses: Academic/Nonprofit Terms; Industry Terms: Not Available to Industry
How to cite: pET3-ARL9(CO) was a gift from Richard Kahn (Addgene plasmid # 201873 ; http://n2t.net/addgene:201873 ; RRID:Addgene_201873)
